>Addgene plasmid #201585 | pCMV6-AN-HA_aa 1-542 POLK | addgene full sequence | sequence record 395030 | Addgene NGS Result
AACAAAATATTAACGCTTACAATTTCCATTCGCCATTCAGGCTGCGCAACTGTTGGGAAGGGCGATCGGT
GCGGGCCTCTTCGCTATTACGCCAGCTGGCGAAAGGGGGATGTGCTGCAAGGCGATTAAGTTGGGTAACG
CCAGGGTTTTCCCAGTCACGACGTTGTAAAACGACGGCCAGTGCCAAGCTGATCTATACATTGAATCAAT
ATTGGCAATTAGCCATATTAGTCATTGGTTATATAGCATAAATCAATATTGGCTATTGGCCATTGCATAC
GTTGTATCTATATCATAATATGTACATTTATATTGGCTCATGTCCAATATGACCGCCATGTTGACATTGA
TTATTGACTAGTTATTAATAGTAATCAATTACGGGGTCATTAGTTCATAGCCCATATATGGAGTTCCGCG
TTACATAACTTACGGTAAATGGCCCGCCTGGCTGACCGCCCAACGACCCCCGCCCATTGACGTCAATAAT
GACGTATGTTCCCATAGTAACGCCAATAGGGACTTTCCATTGACGTCAATGGGTGGAGTATTTACGGTAA
ACTGCCCACTTGGCAGTACATCAAGTGTATCATATGCCAAGTCCGCCCCCTATTGACGTCAATGACGGTA
AATGGCCCGCCTGGCATTATGCCCAGTACATGACCTTACGGGACTTTCCTACTTGGCAGTACATCTACGT
ATTAGTCATCGCTATTACCATGGTGATGCGGTTTTGGCAGTACACCAATGGGCGTGGATAGCGGTTTGAC
TCACGGGGATTTCCAAGTCTCCACCCCATTGACGTCAATGGGAGTTTGTTTTGGCACCAAAATCAACGGG
ACTTTCCAAAATGTCGTAATAACCCCGCCCCGTTGACGCAAATGGGCGGTAGGCGTGTACGGTGGGAGGT
CTATATAAGCAGAGCTCGTTTAGTGAACCGTCAGAATTTTGTAATACGACTCACTATAGGGCGGCCGGGA
ATTCGTCGACTGGATCCGGTACCGAGGAGATCTGCCACCATGTACCCATACGATGTTCCAGATTACGCTG
CGATCGCCGATATCCATATGGACAGCACCAAGGAGAAGTGCGACTCTTATAAGGATGACCTGCTCCTTCG
GATGGGCCTGAACGACAATAAGGCTGGCATGGAAGGCCTGGACAAGGAGAAGATCAACAAGATCATCATG
GAAGCTACAAAGGGCTCTAGATTCTACGGCAACGAGCTGAAGAAAGAGAAGCAGGTGAACCAGCGGATCG
AGAACATGATGCAGCAGAAGGCCCAGATCACAAGCCAGCAGCTGAGAAAGGCTCAGCTGCAGGTGGACAG
ATTCGCTATGGAGCTGGAACAAAGCAGAAACTTGAGCAACACCATCGTGCATATCGACATGGACGCCTTC
TACGCCGCCGTTGAGATGCGGGACAACCCCGAACTGAAGGACAAGCCCATCGCTGTGGGCAGCATGAGCA
TGCTGTCTACTAGCAACTACCACGCCAGAAGATTCGGCGTGCGGGCCGCTATGCCTGGTTTCATCGCCAA
GAGACTGTGCCCTCAGCTGATCATAGTTCCACCTAACTTTGATAAGTACAGAGCCGTGTCTAAGGAGGTG
AAGGAAATCCTGGCTGATTACGACCCTAACTTCATGGCCATGTCTCTGGACGAGGCCTACCTGAACATCA
CCAAGCACCTGGAGGAAAGGCAGAATTGGCCCGAGGACAAGCGCAGATACTTCATCAAGATGGGCAGCAG
TGTCGAGAATGACAATCCCGGCAAGGAGGTGAACAAGCTGAGCGAACACGAGAGATCTATCAGCCCTCTG
CTCTTTGAGGAAAGCCCCAGCGACGTTCAGCCTCCTGGAGATCCTTTCCAGGTCAATTTTGAGGAGCAGA
ACAACCCACAGATCCTGCAAAACAGCGTGGTGTTCGGCACCAGCGCCCAGGAGGTCGTGAAGGAGATCCG
CTTTCGGATCGAGCAGAAGACAACACTGACAGCCAGCGCCGGCATCGCCCCTAATACCATGCTGGCCAAG
GTGTGTTCTGACAAAAACAAACCTAACGGCCAGTACCAGATCCTGCCTAACCGGCAGGCCGTGATGGACT
TCATCAAGGATCTGCCTATCAGAAAAGTGTCTGGCATTGGAAAGGTGACCGAAAAGATGCTGAAGGCTCT
GGGCATCATCACCTGCACCGAGCTCTACCAGCAAAGAGCCCTGCTGTCCCTGCTGTTTAGCGAGACAAGC
TGGCACTACTTCCTGCACATCAGCCTGGGCCTGGGAAGCACCCACCTGACCAGAGATGGAGAAAGGAAGA
GCATGAGCGTGGAAAGAACCTTCAGCGAAATCAACAAGGCCGAGGAACAATACAGCCTTTGCCAAGAGCT
GTGCTCTGAGCTGGCCCAAGATCTGCAGAAAGAGAGACTGAAAGGCAGAACCGTGACAATCAAACTGAAG
AATGTGAATTTCGAGGTGAAGACTAGAGCCTCTACAGTGAGCAGCGTGGTGTCCACCGCCGAGGAGATTT
TCGCCATCGCCAAGGAGCTGCTGAAGACCGAGATCGACGCCGATTTCCCTCACCCTCTGCGGTTGAGACT
GATGGGAGTTAGAATCAGCTCTTTCCCTAACGAGGAGGACCGGAAGCACCAGCAGAGAAGCATCATCGGC
TTCCTGCAGGCCGGCAACCAGGCTCTAAGCGCCTAAGAATGTACCCTGGAAAAAACCGACAAGGACAAGT
TCGTGAAACCCCTGGAGATGAGCCACAAGAAGTCCTTTTTCGACAAGAAGCGGTCCGAGCGGAAGTGGAG
CCACCAGGACACATTCAAGTGCGAGGCCGTGAACAAACAGAGCTTTCAGACCAGCCAGCCATTCCAGGTG
CTGAAAAAAAAGATGAACGAAAACCTGGAAATCTCCGAGAATAGCGACGACTGCCAGATCCTGACATGCC
CCGTGTGCTTCAGAGCTCAGGGATGTATCTCACTGGAAGCCCTTAACAAGCACGTGGATGAGTGTCTGGA
CGGCCCTTCTATCTCAGAGAACTTTAAGATGTTCAGCTGCAGCCACGTGAGCGCCACGAAAGTGAACAAG
AAGGAAAACGTGCCCGCCAGCAGCCTGTGTGAAAAACAGGACTACGAGGCCCACCCTAAGATCAAGGAGA
TCTCTAGCGTGGATTGCATCGCCCTGGTGGATACCATCGACAACTCTAGCAAGGCTGAATCCATCGATGC
CCTGAGCAATAAACATTCTAAGGAAGAATGCAGCAGCCTGCCGAGTAAAAGCTTTAACATCGAGCACTGT
CATCAGAACAGCTCCAGCACCGTGTCCCTAGAAAATGAAGATGTGGGCAGCTTCCGGCAGGAATACCGGC
AGCCATACCTGTGCGAGGTGAAGACCGGCCAAGCCCTGGTGTGCCCTGTGTGCAACGTCGAACAAAAAAC
CTCCGATCTGACACTGTTCAACGTGCACGTGGACGTGTGCCTGAACAAGAGCTTTATCCAGGAGCTGCGG
AAGGACAAGTTCAACCCCGTGAACCAGCCTAAGGAATCTAGCAGAAGCACCGGCTCCTCATCCGGCGTGC
AGAAGGCCGTGACCAGAACAAAGAGACCTGGCCTGATGACCAAGTATAGCACAAGCAAGAAGATTAAGCC
TAACAATCCCAAGCACACCCTGGATATCTTCTTCAAGTAAGGATCCAAGCTTCTCGAGACGCGTTAAGCG
GCCGCACTCGAGGTTTAAACGGCCGGCCGCGGTCATAGCTGTTTCCTGAACAGATCCCGGGTGGCATCCC
TGTGACCCCTCCCCAGTGCCTCTCCTGGCCCTGGAAGTTGCCACTCCAGTGCCCACCAGCCTTGTCCTAA
TAAAATTAAGTTGCATCATTTTGTCTGACTAGGTGTCCTTCTATAATATTATGGGGTGGAGGGGGGTGGT
ATGGAGCAAGGGGCAAGTTGGGAAGACAACCTGTAGGGCCTGCGGGGTCTATTGGGAACCAAGCTGGAGT
GCAGTGGCACAATCTTGGCTCACTGCAATCTCCGCCTCCTGGGTTCAAGCGATTCTCCTGCCTCAGCCTC
CCGAGTTGTTGGGATTCCAGGCATGCATGACCAGGCTCAGCTAATTTTTGTTTTTTTGGTAGAGACGGGG
TTTCACCATATTGGCCAGGCTGGTCTCCAACTCCTAATCTCAGGTGATCTACCCACCTTGGCCTCCCAAA
TTGCTGGGATTACAGGCGTGAACCACTGCTCCCTTCCCTGTCCTTCTGATTTTAAAATAACTATACCAGC
AGGAGGACGTCCAGACACAGCATAGGCTACCTGGCCATGCCCAACCGGTGGGACATTTGAGTTGCTTGCT
TGGCACTGTCCTCTCATGCGTTGGGTCCACTCAGTAGATGCCTGTTGAATTGGGTACGCGGCCAGCTTGG
CTGTGGAATGTGTGTCAGTTAGGGTGTGGAAAGTCCCCAGGCTCCCCAGCAGGCAGAAGTATGCAAAGCA
TGCATCTCAATTAGTCAGCAACCAGGTGTGGAAAGTCCCCAGGCTCCCCAGCAGGCAGAAGTATGCAAAG
CATGCATCTCAATTAGTCAGCAACCATAGTCCCGCCCCTAACTCCGCCCATCCCGCCCCTAACTCCGCCC
AGTTCCGCCCATTCTCCGCCCCATGGCTGACTAATTTTTTTTATTTATGCAGAGGCCGAGGCCGCCTCGG
CCTCTGAGCTATTCCAGAAGTAGTGAGGAGGCTTTTTTGGAGGCCTAGGCTTTTGCAAAAAGCTCCCGGG
AGCTTGTATATCCATTTTCGGATCTGATCAAGAGACAGGATGAGGATCGTTTCGCATGATTGAACAAGAT
GGATTGCACGCAGGTTCTCCGGCCGCTTGGGTGGAGAGGCTATTCGGCTATGACTGGGCACAACAGACAA
TCGGCTGCTCTGATGCCGCCGTGTTCCGGCTGTCAGCGCAGGGGCGCCCGGTTCTTTTTGTCAAGACCGA
CCTGTCCGGTGCCCTGAATGAACTGCAGGACGAGGCAGCGCGGCTATCGTGGCTGGCCACGACGGGCGTT
CCTTGCGCAGCTGTGCTCGACGTTGTCACTGAAGCGGGAAGGGACTGGCTGCTATTGGGCGAAGTGCCGG
GGCAGGATCTCCTGTCATCTCACCTTGCTCCTGCCGAGAAAGTATCCATCATGGCTGATGCAATGCGGCG
GCTGCATACGCTTGATCCGGCTACCTGCCCATTCGACCACCAAGCGAAACATCGCATCGAGCGAGCACGT
ACTCGGATGGAAGCCGGTCTTGTCGATCAGGATGATCTGGACGAAGAGCATCAGGGGCTCGCGCCAGCCG
AACTGTTCGCCAGGCTCAAGGCGCGCATGCCCGACGGCGAGGATCTCGTCGTGACCCATGGCGATGCCTG
CTTGCCGAATATCATGGTGGAAAATGGCCGCTTTTCTGGATTCATCGACTGTGGCCGGCTGGGTGTGGCC
GACCGCTATCAGGACATAGCGTTGGCTACCCGTGATATTGCTGAAGAGCTTGGCGGCGAATGGGCTGACC
GCTTCCTCGTGCTTTACGGTATCGCCGCTCCCGATTCGCAGCGCATCGCCTTCTATCGCCTTCTTGACGA
GTTCTTCTGAGCGGGACTCTGGGGTTCGAAATGACCGACCAAGCGACGCCCAACCTGCCATCACGAGATT
TCGATTCCACCGCCGCCTTCTATGAAAGGTTGGGCTTCGGAATCGTTTTCCGGGACGCCGGCTGGATGAT
CCTCCAGCGCGGGGATCTCATGCTGGAGTTCTTCGCCCACCCCAACTTGTTTATTGCAGCTTATAATGGT
TACAAATAAAGCAATAGCATCACAAATTTCACAAATAAAGCATTTTTTTCACTGCATTCTAGTTGTGGTT
TGTCCAAACTCATCAATGTATCTTATCATGTCTGTATACCGTCGACCTCTAGCTAGAGCTTGGCGTAATC
ATGGTCATAGCTGTTTCCTGTGTGAAATTGTTATCCGCTCACAATTCCACACAACATACGAGCCGGAAGC
ATAAAGTGTAAAGCCTGGGGTGCCTAATGAGTGAGCTAACTCACATTAATTGCGTTGCGCTCACTGCCCG
CTTTCCAGTCGGGAAACCTGTCGTGCCAGCTGCATTAATGAATCGGCCAACGCGCGGGGAGAGGCGGTTT
GCGTATTGGGCGCTCTTCCGCTTCCTCGCTCACTGACTCGCTGCGCTCGGTCGTTCGGCTGCGGCGAGCG
GTATCAGCTCACTCAAAGGCGGTAATACGGTTATCCACAGAATCAGGGGATAACGCAGGAAAGAACATGT
GAGCAAAAGGCCAGCAAAAGGCCAGGAACCGTAAAAAGGCCGCGTTGCTGGCGTTTTTCCATAGGCTCCG
CCCCCCTGACGAGCATCACAAAAATCGACGCTCAAGTCAGAGGTGGCGAAACCCGACAGGACTATAAAGA
TACCAGGCGTTTCCCCCTGGAAGCTCCCTCGTGCGCTCTCCTGTTCCGACCCTGCCGCTTACCGGATACC
TGTCCGCCTTTCTCCCTTCGGGAAGCGTGGCGCTTTCTCATAGCTCACGCTGTAGGTATCTCAGTTCGGT
GTAGGTCGTTCGCTCCAAGCTGGGCTGTGTGCACGAACCCCCCGTTCAGCCCGACCGCTGCGCCTTATCC
GGTAACTATCGTCTTGAGTCCAACCCGGTAAGACACGACTTATCGCCACTGGCAGCAGCCACTGGTAACA
GGATTAGCAGAGCGAGGTATGTAGGCGGTGCTACAGAGTTCTTGAAGTGGTGGCCTAACTACGGCTACAC
TAGAAGAACAGTATTTGGTATCTGCGCTCTGCTGAAGCCAGTTACCTTCGGAAAAAGAGTTGGTAGCTCT
TGATCCGGCAAACAAACCACCGCTGGTAGCGGTGGTTTTTTTGTTTGCAAGCAGCAGATTACGCGCAGAA
AAAAAGGATCTCAAGAAGATCCTTTGATCTTTTCTACGGGGTCTGACGCTCAGTGGAACGAAAACTCACG
TTAAGGGATTTTGGTCATGAGATTATCAAAAAGGATCTTCACCTAGATCCTTTTAAATTAAAAATGAAGT
TTTAAATCAATCTAAAGTATATATGAGTAAACTTGGTCTGACAGTTACCAATGCTTAATCAGTGAGGCAC
CTATCTCAGCGATCTGTCTATTTCGTTCATCCATAGTTGCCTGACTCCCCGTCGTGTAGATAACTACGAT
ACGGGAGGGCTTACCATCTGGCCCCAGTGCTGCAATGATACCGCGAGACCCACGCTCACCGGCTCCAGAT
TTATCAGCAATAAACCAGCCAGCCGGAAGGGCCGAGCGCAGAAGTGGTCCTGCAACTTTATCCGCCTCCA
TCCAGTCTATTAATTGTTGCCGGGAAGCTAGAGTAAGTAGTTCGCCAGTTAATAGTTTGCGCAACGTTGT
TGCCATTGCTACAGGCATCGTGGTGTCACGCTCGTCGTTTGGTATGGCTTCATTCAGCTCCGGTTCCCAA
CGATCAAGGCGAGTTACATGATCCCCCATGTTGTGCAAAAAAGCGGTTAGCTCCTTCGGTCCTCCGATCG
TTGTCAGAAGTAAGTTGGCCGCAGTGTTATCACTCATGGTTATGGCAGCACTGCATAATTCTCTTACTGT
CATGCCATCCGTAAGATGCTTTTCTGTGACTGGTGAGTACTCAACCAAGTCATTCTGAGAATAGTGTATG
CGGCGACCGAGTTGCTCTTGCCCGGCGTCAATACGGGATAATACCGCGCCACATAGCAGAACTTTAAAAG
TGCTCATCATTGGAAAACGTTCTTCGGGGCGAAAACTCTCAAGGATCTTACCGCTGTTGAGATCCAGTTC
GATGTAACCCACTCGTGCACCCAACTGATCTTCAGCATCTTTTACTTTCACCAGCGTTTCTGGGTGAGCA
AAAACAGGAAGGCAAAATGCCGCAAAAAAGGGAATAAGGGCGACACGGAAATGTTGAATACTCATACTCT
TCCTTTTTCAATATTATTGAAGCATTTATCAGGGTTATTGTCTCATGAGCGGATACATATTTGAATGTAT
TTAGAAAAATAAACAAATAGGGGTTCCGCGCACATTTCCCCGAAAAGTGCCACCTG
[124 nt withheld, positions 8107-8230]
C
[91 nt withheld, positions 8232-8322]
A
[49 nt withheld, positions 8324-8372]
CCTTTGACGTTGGAGTCCACGTTCTTT
[37 nt withheld, positions 8400-8436]
ACCCTATCTCGGTCTATTCTTTTGATTTATAAGGGATTTTGCCGATTTCGGCCTATTGGTTAAAAAATGA
GCTGATTTAACAAAAATTTAACGCGAATTTT
Features (pLannotate 1.2.2; 20 found; start..end, strand, type, name):
      1..25      +  rep_origin     M13 ori (fragment): M13 bacteriophage origin of replication; arrow indicates direction of (+) strand synthesis
     29..183     -  CDS            lacZα (fragment): LacZα fragment of β-galactosidase; lacZ fragment
    343..722     +  enhancer       CMV enhancer: human cytomegalovirus immediate early enhancer
    724..923     +  promoter       CMV promoter: human cytomegalovirus (CMV) immediate early promoter
    952..970     +  promoter       T7 promoter: promoter for bacteriophage T7 RNA polymerase
   1023..1049    +  CDS            3xHA (fragment): three tandem HA epitope tags
   1068..3677    +  CDS            POLK: POLK_HUMAN - Also known as DINB1. Experimental evidence at protein level: Swiss-Prot protein existence level 1. DNA polymerase specifically involved in DNA repair. Plays an important role in translesion synthesis, where the normal high-fidelity DNA polymerases cannot proceed and DNA synthesis stalls. Depending on the context, it inserts the correct base, but causes frequent base transitions, transversions and frameshifts. Lacks 3'-5' proofreading exonuclease activity. Forms a Schiff base with 5'-deoxyribose phosphate at abasic sites, but does not have lyase activity. From Homo sapiens (Human).
   3769..4391    +  polyA_signal   hGH poly(A) signal: human growth hormone polyadenylation signal
   4420..4749    +  promoter       SV40 promoter: SV40 enhancer and early promoter
   4816..5607    +  CDS            neo: KKA2_KLEPN - Also known as kan, nptII. Experimental evidence at protein level: Swiss-Prot protein existence level 1. Resistance to kanamycin, neomycin, paromomycin, ribostamycin, butirosin and gentamicin B. From Klebsiella pneumoniae.
   5631..5789    +  CDS            ble (fragment): BLE_KLEPN - Experimental evidence at protein level: Swiss-Prot protein existence level 1. Binding protein with a strong affinity to the bleomycin family of antibiotics. Binds to CL990; an antimitotic-antibiotic compound. From Klebsiella pneumoniae.
   5784..5905    +  polyA_signal   SV40 poly(A) signal: SV40 polyadenylation signal
   5978..5994    -  protein_bind   lac operator: The lac repressor binds to the lac operator to inhibit transcription in E. coli. This inhibition can be relieved by adding lactose or isopropyl-β-D-thiogalactopyranoside (IPTG). lac repressor encoded by lacI
   6002..6032    -  promoter       lac promoter: promoter for the E. coli lac operon
   6047..6068    -  protein_bind   CAP binding site: CAP binding activates transcription in the presence of cAMP. E. coli catabolite activator protein
   6081..6173    -  CDS            lacI (fragment): lac repressor; lacI; The lac repressor binds to the lac operator to inhibit transcription in E. coli. This inhibition can be relieved by adding lactose or isopropyl-β-D-thiogalactopyranoside (IPTG).
   6356..6944    -  rep_origin     ori: high-copy-number ColE1/pMB1/pBR322/pUC origin of replication
   7115..7975    -  CDS            AmpR: β-lactamase; bla; confers resistance to ampicillin, carbenicillin, and related antibiotics
   7976..8080    -  promoter       AmpR promoter: bla
   8107..8535    +  rep_origin     f1 ori (sequence partly withheld): f1 bacteriophage origin of replication; arrow indicates direction of (+) strand synthesis
