[The description below was written by a language model from this plasmid's Addgene catalogue record and pLannotate feature annotations shown in this document.]
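Description:
pCMV6-AN-HA_aa 1-542 POLK is a mammalian expression plasmid of about 8.5 kb built on the commercial pCMV6-AN-HA backbone. It is propagated in E. coli as a high-copy plasmid through a ColE1/pUC-type origin with ampicillin selection from the β-lactamase gene. It also carries an f1 phage origin and remnants of lac-derived cloning sequences (lacZα, lacI, lac promoter/operator fragments) that have no role in expression. For selection in mammalian cells, an SV40 enhancer/early promoter drives the neo (nptII) gene, followed by a short ble fragment and the SV40 polyadenylation signal, allowing G418 selection of stable transfectants.

The expression cassette consists of the human cytomegalovirus immediate-early enhancer and promoter, a T7 promoter, a backbone-encoded N-terminal HA epitope (annotated as a short fragment matching an HA repeat, consistent with a single tag), the human POLK coding sequence, and the human growth hormone polyadenylation signal. According to the catalogue entry, the construct expresses only amino acids 1-542 of DNA polymerase kappa, covering the N-terminal clasp and the catalytic domain. The automated annotation, however, marks a POLK match about 2.6 kb long, well beyond the roughly 1.6 kb needed for 542 codons. The record does not explain this; a premature stop codon within a longer cDNA would be one possibility, but that cannot be confirmed without the sequence.

POLK is a Y-family translesion synthesis polymerase that lacks proofreading activity. An HA-tagged truncation like this is suited to detection or immunoprecipitation in transfected cells and to domain mapping, and the associated publication concerns interactions between RAD23A/B and Y-family polymerases.
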