Addgene plasmid #201585: pCMV6-AN-HA_aa 1-542 POLK
Purpose: Expresses the N-terminal clasp domain and catalytic domain (aa 1-542) of human DNA polymerase kappa with a HA tag in mammalian cells
Depositing lab: Roger Woodgate. Depositing organization: National Institute of Child Health and Human Development (NICHD). Publication: A novel interaction between RAD23A/B and Y-family DNA polymerases. Ashton NW, Jaiswal N, Cestari Moreno N, Semenova IV, D'Orlando DA, Teatin Latancia M, McIntyre J, Woodgate R, Bezsonova I. J Mol Biol. 2023 Nov 5:168353. doi: 10.1016/j.jmb.2023.168353. PubMed 37935254.
Backbone
  Vector backbone: pCMV6-AN-HA
  Backbone manufacturer: Origene
  Total vector size (bp): 8534
  Vector type: Mammalian Expression
  Selectable markers: Neomycin (select with G418)
Growth in bacteria
  Bacterial resistance: Ampicillin, 100 μg/mL
  Growth temperature: 37°C
  Growth strain: DH5alpha
  Copy number: High Copy
Gene/Insert
  Gene/Insert name: Polymerase kappa
  Species: H. sapiens (human)
  Mutation: Expresses amino acids 1-542 of DNA polymerase kappa
  Entrez Gene: POLK (a.k.a. DINB1, DINP, POLQ)
  Tag / fusion protein: HA (N terminal on backbone)
Terms and licenses: Academic/Nonprofit Terms; Industry Terms: Not Available to Industry
How to cite: pCMV6-AN-HA_aa 1-542 POLK was a gift from Roger Woodgate (Addgene plasmid # 201585 ; http://n2t.net/addgene:201585 ; RRID:Addgene_201585)
